>Addgene plasmid #178813 | SaCas9v3-Puro | addgene full sequence | sequence record 354841 | Addgene NGS Result
GAGGGCCTATTTCCCATGATTCCTTCATATTTGCATATACGATACAAGGCTGTTAGAGAGATAATTGGAA
TTAATTTGACTGTAAACACAAAGATATTAGTACAAAATACGTGACGTAGAAAGTAATAATTTCTTGGGTA
GTTTGCAGTTTTAAAATTATGTTTTAAAATGGACTATCATATGCTTACCGTAACTTGAAAGTATTTCGAT
TTCTTGGCTTTATATATCTTGTGGAAAGGACGAAACACCGGGTCTTCGAGAAGACCTGTTTCAGTACTCT
GGAAACAGAATCTACTGAAACAAGGCAAAATGCCGTGTTTATCTCGTCAACTTGTTGGCGAGATTTTTTG
CGGCCGCGGTACCCGTTACATAACTTACGGTAAATGGCCCGCCTGGCTGACCGCCCAACGACCCCCGCCC
ATTGACGTCAATAGTAACGCCAATAGGGACTTTCCATTGACGTCAATGGGTGGAGTATTTACGGTAAACT
GCCCACTTGGCAGTACATCAAGTGTATCATATGCCAAGTACGCCCCCTATTGACGTCAATGACGGTAAAT
GGCCCGCCTGGCATTGTGCCCAGTACATGACCTTATGGGACTTTCCTACTTGGCAGTACATCTACGTATT
AGTCATCGCTATTACCATGGTCGAGGTGAGCCCCACGTTCTGCTTCACTCTCCCCATCTCCCCCCCCTCC
CCACCCCCAATTTTGTATTTATTTATTTTTTAATTATTTTGTGCAGCGATGGGGGCGGGGGGGGGGGGGG
GGCGCGCGCCRGGSGGGGSGGGGSGGGGSGRGGGGSGGGGSGGGGCGAGGCGGAGAGGTGCGGCGGCAGC
CAATCAGAGCGGCGCGCTCCGAAAGTTTCCTTTTATGGCGAGGCGGCGGCGGCGGCGGCCCTATAAAAAG
CGAAGCGCGCGGCGGGCGGGAGTCGCTGCGCGCTGCCTTCGCCCCGTGCCCCGCTCCGCCGCCGCCTCGC
GCCGCCCGCCCCGGCTCTGACTGACCGCGTTACTCCCACAGGTGAGCGGGCGGGACGGCCCTTCTCCTCC
GGGCTGTAATTAGCTGAGCAAGAGGTAAGGGTTTAAGGGATGGTTGGTTGGTGGGGTATTAATGTTTAAT
TACCTGGAGCACCTGCCTGAAATCACTTTTTTTCAGGTTGGACCGGTGCCACCATGGCCCCAAAGAAGAA
GCGGAAGGTCGGTATCCACGGAGTCCCAGCAGCCAAGCGGAACTACATCCTGGGCCTGGACATCGGCATC
ACCAGCGTGGGCTACGGCATCATCGACTACGAGACACGGGACGTGATCGATGCCGGCGTGCGGCTGTTCA
AAGAGGCCAACGTGGAAAACAACGAGGGCAGGCGGAGCAAGAGAGGCGCCAGAAGGCTGAAGCGGCGGAG
GCGGCATAGAATCCAGAGAGTGAAGAAGCTGCTGTTCGACTACAACCTGCTGACCGACCACAGCGAGCTG
AGCGGCATCAACCCCTACGAGGCCAGAGTGAAGGGCCTGAGCCAGAAGCTGAGCGAGGAAGAGTTCTCTG
CCGCCCTGCTGCACCTGGCCAAGAGAAGAGGCGTGCACAACGTGAACGAGGTGGAAGAGGACACCGGCAA
CGAGCTGTCCACCAAAGAGCAGATCAGCCGGAACAGCAAGGCCCTGGAAGAGAAATACGTGGCCGAACTG
CAGCTGGAACGGCTGAAGAAAGACGGCGAAGTGCGGGGCAGCATCAACAGATTCAAGACCAGCGACTACG
TGAAAGAAGCCAAACAGCTGCTGAAGGTGCAGAAGGCCTACCACCAGCTGGACCAGAGCTTCATCGACAC
CTACATCGACCTGCTGGAAACCCGGCGGACCTACTATGAGGGACCTGGCGAGGGCAGCCCCTTCGGCTGG
AAGGACATCAAAGAATGGTACGAGATGCTGATGGGCCACTGCACCTACTTCCCCGAGGAACTGCGGAGCG
TGAAGTACGCCTACAACGCCGACCTGTACAACGCCCTGAACGACCTGAACAATCTCGTGATCACCAGGGA
CGAGAACGAGAAGCTGGAATATTACGAGAAGTTCCAGATCATCGAGAACGTGTTCAAGCAGAAGAAGAAG
CCCACCCTGAAGCAGATCGCCAAAGAAATCCTCGTGAACGAAGAGGATATTAAGGGCTACAGAGTGACCA
GCACCGGCAAGCCCGAGTTCACCAACCTGAAGGTGTACCACGACATCAAGGACATTACCGCCCGGAAAGA
GATTATTGAGAACGCCGAGCTGCTGGATCAGATTGCCAAGATCCTGACCATCTACCAGAGCAGCGAGGAC
ATCCAGGAAGAACTGACCAATCTGAACTCCGAGCTGACCCAGGAAGAGATCGAGCAGATCTCTAATCTGA
AGGGCTATACCGGCACCCACAACCTGAGCCTGAAGGCCATCAACCTGATCCTGGACGAGCTGTGGCACAC
CAACGACAACCAGATCGCTATCTTCAACCGGCTGAAGCTGGTGCCCAAGAAGGTGGACCTGTCCCAGCAG
AAAGAGATCCCCACCACCCTGGTGGACGACTTCATCCTGAGCCCCGTCGTGAAGAGAAGCTTCATCCAGA
GCATCAAAGTGATCAACGCCATCATCAAGAAGTACGGCCTGCCCAACGACATCATTATCGAGCTGGCCCG
CGAGAAGAACTCCAAGGACGCCCAGAAAATGATCAACGAGATGCAGAAGCGGAACCGGCAGACCAACGAG
CGGATCGAGGAAATCATCCGGACCACCGGCAAAGAGAACGCCAAGTACCTGATCGAGAAGATCAAGCTGC
ACGACATGCAGGAAGGCAAGTGCCTGTACAGCCTGGAAGCCATCCCTCTGGAAGATCTGCTGAACAACCC
CTTCAACTATGAGGTGGACCACATCATCCCCAGAAGCGTGTCCTTCGACAACAGCTTCAACAACAAGGTG
CTCGTGAAGCAGGAAGAAAACAGCAAGAAGGGCAACCGGACCCCATTCCAGTACCTGAGCAGCAGCGACA
GCAAGATCAGCTACGAAACCTTCAAGAAGCACATCCTGAATCTGGCCAAGGGCAAGGGCAGAATCAGCAA
GACCAAGAAAGAGTATCTGCTGGAAGAACGGGACATCAACAGGTTCTCCGTGCAGAAAGACTTCATCAAC
CGGAACCTGGTGGATACCAGATACGCCACCAGAGGCCTGATGAACCTGCTGCGGAGCTACTTCAGAGTGA
ACAACCTGGACGTGAAAGTGAAGTCCATCAATGGCGGCTTCACCAGCTTTCTGCGGCGGAAGTGGAAGTT
TAAGAAAGAGCGGAACAAGGGGTACAAGCACCACGCCGAGGACGCCCTGATCATTGCCAACGCCGATTTC
ATCTTCAAAGAGTGGAAGAAACTGGACAAGGCCAAAAAAGTGATGGAAAACCAGATGTTCGAGGAAAAGC
AGGCCGAGAGCATGCCCGAGATCGAAACCGAGCAGGAGTACAAAGAGATCTTCATCACCCCCCACCAGAT
CAAGCACATTAAGGACTTCAAGGACTACAAGTACAGCCACCGGGTGGACAAGAAGCCTAATAGAGAGCTG
ATTAACGACACCCTGTACTCCACCCGGAAGGACGACAAGGGCAACACCCTGATCGTGAACAATCTGAACG
GCCTGTACGACAAGGACAATGACAAGCTGAAAAAGCTGATCAACAAGAGCCCCGAAAAGCTGCTGATGTA
CCACCACGACCCCCAGACCTACCAGAAACTGAAGCTGATTATGGAACAGTACGGCGACGAGAAGAATCCC
CTGTACAAGTACTACGAGGAAACCGGGAACTACCTGACCAAGTACTCCAAAAAGGACAACGGCCCCGTGA
TCAAGAAGATTAAGTATTACGGCAACAAACTGAACGCCCATCTGGACATCACCGACGACTACCCCAACAG
CAGAAACAAGGTCGTGAAGCTGTCCCTGAAGCCCTACAGATTCGACGTGTACCTGGACAATGGCGTGTAC
AAGTTCGTGACCGTGAAGAATCTGGATGTGATCAAAAAAGAAAACTACTACGAAGTGAATAGCAAGTGCT
ATGAGGAAGCTAAGAAGCTGAAGAAGATCAGCAACCAGGCCGAGTTTATCGCCTCCTTCTACAACAACGA
TCTGATCAAGATCAACGGCGAGCTGTATAGAGTGATCGGCGTGAACAACGACCTGCTGAACCGGATCGAA
GTGAACATGATCGACATCACCTACCGCGAGTACCTGGAAAACATGAACGACAAGAGGCCCCCCAGGATCA
TTAAGACAATCGCCTCCAAGACCCAGAGCATTAAGAAGTACAGCACAGACATTCTGGGCAACCTGTATGA
AGTGAAATCTAAGAAGCACCCTCAGATCATCAAAAAGGGCAAAAGGCCGGCGGCCACGAAAAAGGCCGGC
CAGGCAAAAAAGAAAAAGGAATTCGGCAGTGGAGAGGGCAGAGGAAGTCTGCTAACATGCGGTGACGTCG
AGGAGAATCCTGGCCCAATGACCGAGTACAAGCCCACGGTGCGCCTCGCCACCCGCGACGACGTCCCCAG
GGCCGTACGCACCCTCGCCGCCGCGTTCGCCGACTACCCCGCCACGCGCCACACCGTCGATCCGGACCGC
CACATCGAGCGGGTCACCGAGCTGCAAGAACTCTTCCTCACGCGCGTCGGGCTCGACATCGGCAAGGTGT
GGGTCGCGGACGACGGCGCCGCGGTGGCGGTCTGGACCACGCCGGAGAGCGTCGAAGCGGGGGCGGTGTT
CGCCGAGATCGGCCCGCGCATGGCCGAGTTGAGCGGTTCCCGGCTGGCCGCGCAGCAACAGATGGAAGGC
CTCCTGGCGCCGCACCGGCCCAAGGAGCCCGCGTGGTTCCTGGCCACCGTCGGAGTCTCGCCCGACCACC
AGGGCAAGGGTCTGGGCAGCGCCGTCGTGCTCCCCGGAGTGGAGGCGGCCGAGCGCGCCGGGGTGCCCGC
CTTCCTGGAGACCTCCGCGCCCCGCAACCTCCCCTTCTACGAGCGGCTCGGCTTCACCGTCACCGCCGAC
GTCGAGGTGCCCGAAGGACCGCGCACCTGGTGCATGACCCGCAAGCCCGGTGCCTGAGAATTCTAACTAG
AGCTCGCTGATCAGCCTCGACTGTGCCTTCTAGTTGCCAGCCATCTGTTGTTTGCCCCTCCCCCGTGCCT
TCCTTGACCCTGGAAGGTGCCACTCCCACTGTCCTTTCCTAATAAAATGAGGAAATTGCATCGCATTGTC
TGAGTAGGTGTCATTCTATTCTGGGGGGTGGGGTGGGGCAGGACAGCAAGGGGGAGGATTGGGAAGAGAA
TAGCAGGCATGCTGGGGAGCGGCCGCAGGAACCCCTAGTGATGGAGTTGGCCACTCCCTCTCTGCGCGCT
CGCTCGCTCACTGAGGCCGGGCGACCAAAGGTCGCCCGACGCCCGGGCTTTGCCCGGGCGGCCTCAGTGA
GCGAGCGAGCGCGCAGCTGCCTGCAGGGGCGCCTGATGCGGTATTTTCTCCTTACGCATCTGTGCGGTAT
TTCACACCGCATA
[95 nt withheld, positions 5544-5638]
T
[46 nt withheld, positions 5640-5685]
C
[141 nt withheld, positions 5687-5827]
CCTTTGACGTTGGAGTCCACGTTCTTT
[37 nt withheld, positions 5855-5891]
ACTCTATCTCGGGCTATTCTTTTGATTTATAAGGGATTTTGCCGATTTCGGTCTATTGGTTAAAAAATGA
GCTGATTTAACAAAAATTTAACGCGAATTTTAACAAAATATTAACGTTTACAATTTTATGGTGCACTCTC
AGTACAATCTGCTCTGATGCCGCATAGTTAAGCCAGCCCCGACACCCGCCAACACCCGCTGACGCGCCCT
GACGGGCTTGTCTGCTCCCGGCATCCGCTTACAGACAAGCTGTGACCGTCTCCGGGAGCTGCATGTGTCA
GAGGTTTTCACCGTCATCACCGAAACGCGCGAGACGAAAGGGCCTCGTGATACGCCTATTTTTATAGGTT
AATGTCATGATAATAATGGTTTCTTAGACGTCAGGTGGCACTTTTCGGGGAAATGTGCGCGGAACCCCTA
TTTGTTTATTTTTCTAAATACATTCAAATATGTATCCGCTCATGAGACAATAACCCTGATAAATGCTTCA
ATAATATTGAAAAAGGAAGAGTATGAGTATTCAACATTTCCGTGTCGCCCTTATTCCCTTTTTTGCGGCA
TTTTGCCTTCCTGTTTTTGCTCACCCAGAAACGCTGGTGAAAGTAAAAGATGCTGAAGATCAGTTGGGTG
CACGAGTGGGTTACATCGAACTGGATCTCAACAGCGGTAAGATCCTTGAGAGTTTTCGCCCCGAAGAACG
TTTTCCAATGATGAGCACTTTTAAAGTTCTGCTATGTGGCGCGGTATTATCCCGTATTGACGCCGGGCAA
GAGCAACTCGGTCGCCGCATACACTATTCTCAGAATGACTTGGTTGAGTACTCACCAGTCACAGAAAAGC
ATCTTACGGATGGCATGACAGTAAGAGAATTATGCAGTGCTGCCATAACCATGAGTGATAACACTGCGGC
CAACTTACTTCTGACAACGATCGGAGGACCGAAGGAGCTAACCGCTTTTTTGCACAACATGGGGGATCAT
GTAACTCGCCTTGATCGTTGGGAACCGGAGCTGAATGAAGCCATACCAAACGACGAGCGTGACACCACGA
TGCCTGTAGCAATGGCAACAACGTTGCGCAAACTATTAACTGGCGAACTACTTACTCTAGCTTCCCGGCA
ACAATTAATAGACTGGATGGAGGCGGATAAAGTTGCAGGACCACTTCTGCGCTCGGCCCTTCCGGCTGGC
TGGTTTATTGCTGATAAATCTGGAGCCGGTGAGCGTGGAAGCCGCGGTATCATTGCAGCACTGGGGCCAG
ATGGTAAGCCCTCCCGTATCGTAGTTATCTACACGACGGGGAGTCAGGCAACTATGGATGAACGAAATAG
ACAGATCGCTGAGATAGGTGCCTCACTGATTAAGCATTGGTAACTGTCAGACCAAGTTTACTCATATATA
CTTTAGATTGATTTAAAACTTCATTTTTAATTTAAAAGGATCTAGGTGAAGATCCTTTTTGATAATCTCA
TGACCAAAATCCCTTAACGTGAGTTTTCGTTCCACTGAGCGTCAGACCCCGTAGAAAAGATCAAAGGATC
TTCTTGAGATCCTTTTTTTCTGCGCGTAATCTGCTGCTTGCAAACAAAAAAACCACCGCTACCAGCGGTG
GTTTGTTTGCCGGATCAAGAGCTACCAACTCTTTTTCCGAAGGTAACTGGCTTCAGCAGAGCGCAGATAC
CAAATACTGTTCTTCTAGTGTAGCCGTAGTTAGGCCACCACTTCAAGAACTCTGTAGCACCGCCTACATA
CCTCGCTCTGCTAATCCTGTTACCAGTGGCTGCTGCCAGTGGCGATAAGTCGTGTCTTACCGGGTTGGAC
TCAAGACGATAGTTACCGGATAAGGCGCAGCGGTCGGGCTGAACGGGGGGTTCGTGCACACAGCCCAGCT
TGGAGCGAACGACCTACACCGAACTGAGATACCTACAGCGTGAGCTATGAGAAAGCGCCACGCTTCCCGA
AGGGAGAAAGGCGGACAGGTATCCGGTAAGCGGCAGGGTCGGAACAGGAGAGCGCACGAGGGAGCTTCCA
GGGGGAAACGCCTGGTATCTTTATAGTCCTGTCGGGTTTCGCCACCTCTGACTTGAGCGTCGATTTTTGT
GATGCTCGTCAGGGGGGCGGAGCCTATGGAAAAACGCCAGCAACGCGGCCTTTTTACGGTTCCTGGCCTT
TTGCTGGCCTTTTGCTCACATGT
Features (pLannotate 1.2.2; 17 found; start..end, strand, type, name):
      1..241     +  promoter       U6 promoter: RNA polymerase III promoter for human U6 snRNA
    268..343     +  misc_RNA       Sa gRNA scaffold: guide RNA scaffold for the Staphylococcus aureus CRISPR/Cas9 system
    364..649     +  enhancer       CMV enhancer: human cytomegalovirus immediate early enhancer; contains an 18-bp deletion relative to the standard CMV enhancer
    651..928     +  promoter       chicken β-actin promoter: No description available
    929..1156    +  intron         hybrid intron: hybrid between chicken β-actin (CBA) and minute virus of mice (MMV) introns (Gray et al., 2011)
   1225..4380    +  CDS            cas9: CAS9_STAAU - Experimental evidence at protein level: Swiss-Prot protein existence level 1. CRISPR (clustered regularly interspaced short palindromic repeat) is an adaptive immune system that provides protection against mobile genetic elements (viruses, transposable elements and conjugative plasmids). CRISPR clusters contain spacers, sequences complementary to antecedent mobile elements, and target invading nucleic acids. CRISPR clusters are transcribed and processed into CRISPR RNA (crRNA). In type II CRISPR systems correct processing of pre-crRNA requires a trans- encoded small RNA (tracrRNA)
   4381..4428    +  CDS            nucleoplasmin NLS: bipartite nuclear localization signal from nucleoplasmin
   4498..5097    +  CDS            PuroR (fragment): puromycin N-acetyltransferase; pac from Streptomyces; confers resistance to puromycin
   5131..5242    +  polyA_signal   bGH poly(A) signal: bovine growth hormone polyadenylation signal
   5347..5487    +  repeat_region  AAV2 ITR: inverted terminal repeat of adeno-associated virus serotype 2 inverted
   5492..5543    -  misc_feature   bom (fragment): basis of mobility region from pBR322
   5562..6017    +  rep_origin     f1 ori (sequence partly withheld): f1 bacteriophage origin of replication; arrow indicates direction of (+) strand synthesis
   6018..6067    -  misc_feature   bom (fragment): basis of mobility region from pBR322
   6169..6204    -  CDS            rop (fragment): Rop protein, which maintains plasmids at low copy number; rop
   6299..6403    +  promoter       AmpR promoter: bla
   6404..7264    +  CDS            AmpR: β-lactamase; bla; confers resistance to ampicillin, carbenicillin, and related antibiotics
   7435..8023    +  rep_origin     ori: high-copy-number ColE1/pMB1/pBR322/pUC origin of replication
