[The description below was written by a language model from this plasmid's Addgene catalogue record and pLannotate feature annotations shown in this document.]
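Description:
SaCas9v3-Puro is an 8,084 bp all-in-one mammalian CRISPR expression plasmid that supplies Staphylococcus aureus Cas9, a puromycin selection marker and an empty guide RNA cloning position on a single vector. It derives from SaCas9v2-Puro and differs in its gRNA scaffold, which was altered to a "v3" version to raise guide RNA expression. The associated publication attributes this kind of improvement to reduction of poly-T tracts in the scaffold, which can otherwise act as premature RNA polymerase III terminators. In bacteria the plasmid is maintained through a high-copy ColE1/pUC-type origin with ampicillin resistance (bla). An f1 phage origin is also present, along with small annotated fragments of bom and rop that appear to be backbone remnants.

Two expression units sit in tandem. A human U6 Pol III promoter drives the Sa gRNA scaffold, with a short gap between promoter and scaffold where a user-designed spacer is inserted by restriction enzyme cloning. The record does not name the enzyme. Downstream, the Cbh promoter (CMV enhancer, chicken β-actin promoter and a hybrid CBA/MVM intron) drives the SaCas9 coding sequence, which is fused at its C terminus to a nucleoplasmin bipartite nuclear localisation signal. This is linked by a 2A peptide, stated in the catalogue but not annotated, to puromycin N-acetyltransferase and ends at a bGH polyadenylation signal. Cas9 and PuroR are therefore made from one transcript, so puromycin treatment enriches for transfected cells expressing the nuclease. A single AAV2 ITR is annotated after the poly(A) signal. With only one ITR detected, the record does not support use as an AAV packaging vector. The plasmid is intended for SaCas9-mediated genome editing in mammalian cells.
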