Addgene plasmid #178813: SaCas9v3-Puro
Purpose: (Empty Backbone) SaCas9 with 2A-Puro, and a cloning backbone for sgRNA. sgRNA scaffold seqeuence has been modified for increased sgRNA expression (v3).
Depositing lab: Paul Thomas. Depositing organization: Adelaide University. Publication: Optimal SpCas9- and SaCas9-mediated gene editing by enhancing gRNA transcript levels through scaffold poly-T tract reduction. Chey YCJ, Gierus L, Lushington C, Arudkumar JC, B Geiger A, Staker LG, Robertson LJ, Pfitzner C, Kennedy JG, Lee RHB, Godahewa GI, Adikusuma F, Thomas PQ. BMC Genomics. 2025 Feb 12;26(1):138. doi: 10.1186/s12864-025-11317-2. PubMed 39939860.
Backbone
  Vector backbone: SaCas9v2-Puro
  Backbone manufacturer: Dr. Paul Thomas' Lab
  Backbone size (bp): 8084
  Modifications to backbone: gRNA scaffold sequence modified for increased gRNA expression (V3 Scaffold)
  Vector type: Mammalian Expression, CRISPR
  Promoter: Cbh (Cas9-2A Puro) and U6 (gRNA)
  Selectable markers: Puromycin
Growth in bacteria
  Bacterial resistance: Ampicillin, 100 μg/mL
  Growth temperature: 37°C
  Growth strain: DH5alpha
  Copy number: Unknown
Gene/Insert
  Cloning method: Restriction Enzyme
  Sequencing primers: 5′ GGTTTCGCCACCTCTGACTTG
Terms and licenses: Academic/Nonprofit Terms; Industry Terms: Not Available to Industry
Depositor comments: Please visit https://doi.org/10.1101/2024.07.19.604224 for bioRxiv preprint.
How to cite: SaCas9v3-Puro was a gift from Paul Thomas (Addgene plasmid # 178813 ; http://n2t.net/addgene:178813 ; RRID:Addgene_178813)
